>Addgene plasmid #29612 | pcDNA 3.2-FUS-1-413aa-V5 | addgene partial sequence | sequence record 35055 | 29612 with CMV-F
CTCTCTGGCTAACTAGAGAACCCACTGCTTACTGGCTTATCGAAATTAATACGACTCACTATAGGGAGAC
CCAAGCTGGCTAGTTAAGCTATCAACAAGTTTGTACAAAAAAGCAGGCTTCGAAGGAGATAACAAAATGG
CCTCAAACGATTATACCCAACAAGCAACCCAAAGCTATGGGGCCTACCCCACCCAGCCCGGGCAGGGCTA
TTCCCAGCAGAGCAGTCAGCCCTACGGACAGCAGAGTTACAGTGGTTATAGCCAGTCCACGGACACTTCA
GGCTATGGCCAGAGCAGCTATTCTTCTTATGGCCAGAGCCAGAACACAGGCTATGGAACTCAGTCAACTC
CCCAGGGATATGGCTCGACTGGCGGCTATGGCAGTAGCCAGAGCTCCCAATCGTCTTACGGGCAGCAGTC
CTCCTATCCTGGCTATGGCCAGCAGCCAGCTCCCAGCAGCACCTCGGGAAGTTACGGTAGCAGTTCTCAG
AGCAGCAGCTATGGGCAGCCCCAGAGTGGGAGCTACAGCCAGCAGCCTAGCTATGGTGGACAGCAGCAAA
GCTATGGACAGCAGCAAAGCTATAATCCCCCTCAGGGCTATGGACAGCAGAACCAGTACAACAGCAGCAG
TGGTGGTGGAGGTGGAGGTGGAGGTGGAGGTAACTATGGCCAAGATCAATCCTCCATGAGTAGTGGTGGT
GGCAGTGGTGGCGGTTATGGCAATCAAGACCAGAGTGGTGGAGGTGGCAGCGGTGGCTATGGACAGCAGG
ACCGTGGAGGCCGCGGCAGGGGTGGCAGTGGTGGCGGCGGCGGCGGCGGCGGTGGTGGTTACAACCGCAG
CAGTGGTGGCTATGAACCCAGAGGTC
