>Addgene plasmid #29612 | pcDNA 3.2-FUS-1-413aa-V5 | addgene partial sequence | sequence record 35056 | 29612 with V5-Rev
CTCTAGATCAACCACTTTGTACAAGAAAGCTGGGTCTCCACTGGGAAATCCTCCTCGGCCACCACCACCA
CTGCCACCACCTCCATAGCCTCCACGGCCCATGGGTCCTCCTCGCCCTCGGCCTCCACGACCATTGCCAC
CACCCCGATTAAAGTCTGCCCGGCGAGTAGCAAATGAGACCTTGATAGGATTTCCGGAGAATTCTTTACC
ATCAAACCAGTCAATAGCTGCTTTAGCTGAAGGTGGGTCATCAAAAGAGACCGTTGCCTCTCCCTTCAGC
TTGCCAGTTTCCCTGTCTGTGTACAAATTAATCATGGGCTGTCCCGTTTTCTTGTTTGTCTTAATAATAC
CAATCTGCTTGAAGTAATCAGCCACAGACTCAATTGTAACATTCTCACCCAGGCCTTGCACAAAGATGGT
GTTGTTGTCTGAATTATCCTGTTCGGAGTCATGACGTGATCCTTGGTCCCGAGGGCCACCAAATTTATTG
AAGCCACCACGGTCACTTCCGCCCATGCCACCTCTGCCTCCACGGCCACCTCCACGACCTCTGGGTTCAT
AGCCACCACTGCTGCGGTTGTAACCACCACCGCCGCCGCCGCCGCCGCCACCACTGCCACCCCTGCCGCG
GCCTCCACGGTCCTGCTGTCCATAGCCACCGCTGCCACCTCCACCACTCTGGTCTTGATTGCCATAACCG
CCACCACTGCCACCACCACTACTCATGGAGGATTGATCTTGGCCATAGTTACCTCCACCTCCACCTCCAC
CTCCACCACCACTGCTGCTGTTGTACTGGTTCTGCTGTCCATAGCCCTGA
