[The description below was written by a language model from this plasmid's Addgene catalogue record.]
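Description:
pcDNA 3.2-FUS-1-413aa-V5 is a mammalian expression plasmid built on the pcDNA3.2/V5-DEST Gateway destination backbone. It is maintained in E. coli as a high-copy plasmid under ampicillin selection, and it carries a neomycin resistance marker so that transfected mammalian cells can be selected with G418. The record does not list the promoter or other regulatory elements. Vectors of the pcDNA3 family generally drive the insert from the CMV immediate-early promoter, but no feature table is available here to confirm the details.

The insert, introduced by Gateway recombination, is a roughly 1.3 kb fragment of human FUS (also called TLS, fused in sarcoma or translocated in liposarcoma) encoding amino acids 1–413. This is a C-terminally truncated version of the protein rather than the full-length coding sequence. It is fused at its C terminus to a V5 epitope tag, which allows the truncated protein to be detected by immunoblotting or immunofluorescence with anti-V5 antibodies and distinguished from endogenous FUS.

FUS is an RNA-binding protein linked to amyotrophic lateral sclerosis. The associated publication concerns the molecular determinants and genetic modifiers of FUS aggregation and toxicity. In that context, this construct appears to be one of a set of deletion constructs for mapping which regions of FUS contribute to its behaviour. It would typically be used to express the tagged 1–413 fragment in cultured mammalian cells, either transiently or in stable G418-selected lines. The fragment's localization, aggregation or effects on cells can then be compared with those of full-length FUS or other variants.
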