Addgene plasmid #29612: pcDNA 3.2-FUS-1-413aa-V5
Depositing lab: Aaron Gitler. Publication: Molecular determinants and genetic modifiers of aggregation and toxicity for the ALS disease protein FUS/TLS. Sun Z, Diaz Z, Fang X, Hart MP, Chesi A, Shorter J, Gitler AD. PLoS Biol. 2011 Apr;9(4):e1000614. doi: 10.1371/journal.pbio.1000614. Epub 2011 Apr 26. PubMed 21541367.
Backbone
  Vector backbone: pcDNA3.2/V5-DEST
  Backbone size w/o insert (bp): 7711
  Vector type: Mammalian Expression
  Selectable markers: Neomycin (select with G418)
Growth in bacteria
  Bacterial resistance: Ampicillin, 100 μg/mL
  Growth temperature: 37°C
  Growth strain: DH5alpha
  Copy number: High Copy
Gene/Insert
  Gene/Insert name: FUS-1-413aa (alt names: TLS; fused in sarcoma; translocated in liposarcoma)
  Species: H. sapiens (human)
  Insert size (bp): 1266
  Mutation: Contains FUS aa# 1-413
  Entrez Gene: FUS (a.k.a. ALS6, ETM4, FUS1, HNRNPP2, POMP75, TLS, altFUS)
  Tag / fusion protein: V5 (C terminal on insert)
  Cloning method: Gateway Cloning
  Sequencing primers: 5′ n/a
Terms and licenses: Academic/Nonprofit Terms; Industry Terms: Not Available to Industry
How to cite: pcDNA 3.2-FUS-1-413aa-V5 was a gift from Aaron Gitler (Addgene plasmid # 29612 ; http://n2t.net/addgene:29612 ; RRID:Addgene_29612)
